>Addgene plasmid #81539 | pDONR223_PIK3R4_p.E1209K | addgene full sequence | sequence record 165724 | Addgene NGS Result
GGCAGTTCCCTACTCTCGCGTTAACGCTAGCATGGATGTTTTCCCAGTCACGACGTTGTAAAACGACGGC
CAGTCTTAAGCTCGGGCCCCAAATAATGATTTTATTTTGACTGATAGTGACCTGTTCGTTGCAACAAATT
GATGAGCAATGCTTTTTTATAATGCCAACTTTGTACAAAAAAGTTGGCACCATGGGAAATCAGCTTGCTG
GCATTGCTCCCTCCCAGATCCTTTCTGTAGAGAGTTATTTTTCAGATATTCATGACTTTGAATATGATAA
AAGCCTGGGGAGTACTCGGTTTTTTAAAGTTGCTCGAGCCAAGCACCGAGAAGGCCTGGTCGTTGTGAAG
GTTTTTGCAATTCAGGATCCCACATTGCCTTTAACCAGCTATAAACAAGAGCTGGAGGAACTGAAAATCA
GGCTTAATTCTGCACAGAATTGTCTACCTTTCCAGAAAGCATCAGAAAAAGCATCTGAGAAAGCAGCTAT
GCTCTTTAGGCAGTATGTGCGAGACAATCTCTATGATCGCATCAGTACCCGTCCATTCTTGAATAACATT
GAGAAGCGCTGGATTGCTTTCCAGATCCTGACAGCTGTGGACCAAGCACACAAATCTGGAGTTCGTCATG
GGGACATCAAGACTGAGAATGTGATGGTCACCAGTTGGAATTGGGTTCTTCTAACTGATTTTGCCAGTTT
TAAGCCCACTTATCTTCCAGAAGACAACCCGGCAGATTTCAATTATTTCTTTGACACATCACGGAGGAGA
ACTTGCTATATTGCTCCTGAACGTTTTGTTGATGGTGGGATGTTTGCCACTGAGTTAGAATATATGAGAG
ATCCTTCAACTCCGCTTGTAGACTTAAATAGCAATCAGAGAAGAAGAGGAGAGTTGAAGAGAGCAATGGA
CATCTTTTCAGCAGGTTGTGTGATAGCTGAGCTTTTTACAGAAGGTGTACCATTATTTGATCTCTCTCAA
CTTTTGGCTTATAGAAATGGACATTTTTTCCCTGAACAAGTGCTAAATAAAATTGAAGATCACAGTATCA
GAGAATTGGTAACTCAGATGATTCACCGTGAGCCAGATAAACGTTTAGAGGCAGAAGATTACTTAAAACA
GCAGCGTGGCAATGCCTTTCCTGAAATATTTTACACTTTTCTTCAGCCCTACATGGCCCAGTTTGCCAAG
GAAACGTTTCTTTCTGCAGATGAGCGTATTCTGGTTATACGGAAGGATTTGGGCAACATTATTCACAATC
TCTGTGGACATGATCTGCCAGAAAAAGCCGAAGGAGAGCCTAAGGAAAATGGGCTGGTTATCTTGGTATC
TGTTATAACATCCTGCCTACAGACCCTTAAATACTGTGATTCCAAACTAGCTGCTTTGGAACTGATTCTT
CATTTGGCTCCAAGATTAAGTGTTGAAATCCTTTTGGATCGTATTACTCCATATCTTTTGCATTTCAGCA
ATGACTCTGTTCCTAGGGTGAGGGCTGAAGCCTTGAGGACGTTGACCAAAGTTCTTGCTCTCGTCAAAGA
GGTTCCTCGTAATGATATCAATATTTATCCGGAATACATTCTGCCAGGCATAGCCCACTTAGCCCAAGAT
GATGCTACTATCGTTAGACTAGCCTATGCTGAAAACATAGCTCTGCTGGCAGAAACAGCTCTGAGATTCC
TGGAATTAGTACAGTTAAAAAATCTTAATATGGAAAATGACCCCAATAATGAAGAAATAGATGAGGTTAC
ACATCCAAATGGAAATTATGACACAGAGCTCCAAGCCTTACATGAAATGGTCCAGCAGAAAGTTGTTACT
TTGCTAAGTGACCCTGAAAATATTGTAAAACAAACCTTGATGGAAAATGGAATAACACGGCTGTGTGTAT
TCTTTGGACGTCAGAAAGCCAACGATGTTTTGTTGTCCCACATGATTACTTTCCTAAATGATAAGAATGA
TTGGCATCTACGTGGAGCATTTTTTGATAGTATAGTTGGTGTTGCTGCCTATGTTGGCTGGCAAAGCTCC
TCAATTCTCAAGCCTCTGCTGCAACAAGGTCTTAGTGATGCTGAGGAATTTGTCATTGTGAAAGCTCTTT
ATGCCCTTACTTGTATGTGCCAGTTAGGACTGCTACAAAAACCCCATGTTTACGAATTTGCCAGTGACAT
TGCCCCCTTCCTGTGTCATCCCAATTTATGGATACGTTATGGTGCCGTGGGATTTATCACAGTGGTAGCT
CGTCAAATAAGTACAGCTGATGTCTACTGTAAACTGATGCCTTATCTTGACCCATATATTACCCAACCAA
TAATACAGATTGAAAGAAAACTTGTTCTGCTCAGTGTTTTAAAGGAACCAGTAAGTCGTTCTATATTTGA
TTATGCTTTGAGGTCTAAAGATATTACTAGCTTGTTCAGACATCTTCACATGCGTCAGAAGAAACGAAAT
GGTTCTCTTCCCGACTGCCCTCCGCCAGAGGATCCTGCCATAGCACAGCTTCTGAAGAAGTTGCTCTCAC
AGGGAATGACAGAGGAAGAGGAAGACAAACTTCTGGCACTGAAAGACTTCATGATGAAATCTAATAAAGC
AAAGGCCAATATAGTGGACCAGAGCCATCTTCATGATAGTAGTCAGAAAGGTGTAATTGACTTGGCAGCT
TTAGGCATAACTGGGAGACAAGTTGATCTTGTTAAAACCAAACAAGAACCAGATGACAAACGGGCCAGAA
AACATGTAAAACAAGACTCAAATGTAAATGAAGAATGGAAAAGCATGTTTGGGTCACTGGACCCACCAAA
CATGCCACAGGCCCTACCTAAAGGGAGTGATCAGGAGGTGATTCAGACTGGGAAACCTCCTCGTTCCGAG
TCCTCTGCTGGCATTTGTGTCCCTTTGTCAACTTCTTCACAGGTTCCAGAAGTGACAACTGTCCAAAATA
AAAAACCAGTAATACCGGTTTTAAGTAGTACAATCTTACCATCCACCTATCAGATTCGAATTACAACTTG
TAAAACTGAACTTCAGCAACTCATCCAGCAAAAGCGGGAGCAGTGCAATGCTGAGAGAATAGCTAAGCAG
ATGATGGAAAATGCTGAATGGGAGAGTAAACCACCACCACCTGGATGGCGTCCTAAAGGGCTGTTAGTTG
CCCATCTTCATGAGCATAAATCTGCTGTGAATCGAATTAGAGTCTCTGATGAACACTCACTTTTTGCAAC
ATGTTCAAATGATGGCACAGTGAAAATCTGGAACAGTCAAAAGATGGAGGGGAAGACCACCACTACCAGA
TCTATTCTTACATACAGCCGAATTGGAGGACGAGTCAAGACGCTCACATTCTGCCAAGGCTCCCACTATT
TAGCCATAGCATCTGATAATGGTGCTGTCCAGCTTCTTGGAATTGAGGCTTCTAAGCTGCCCAAGTCTCC
TAAAATCCATCCTCTACAAAGCAGAATTCTAGATCAGAAGGAGGACGGTTGTGTTGTGGATATGCATCAC
TTCAACTCTGGAGCACAGTCTGTTCTTGCCTATGCCACTGTGAATGGCTCTCTGGTTGGCTGGGACCTTA
GGTCTTCAAGCAATGCGTGGACTTTAAAGCATGATTTAAAGTCGGGCCTCATCACTTCCTTTGCTGTGGA
CATCCACCAATGCTGGCTCTGCATTGGTACAAGCAGTGGTACCATGGCTTGTTGGGACATGAGGTTCCAG
TTGCCAATTTCAAGTCACTGTCATCCTTCCAGGGCTCGAATCAGACGCCTCTCAATGCACCCTCTGTATC
AGTCCTGGGTGATTGCAGCTGTTCAGGGCAACAACAAAGTGTCCATGTGGGACATGGAGACTGGTGACAG
AAGATTTACTCTCTGGGCCAGCAGTGCACCACCACTTTCTGAATTACAGCCTTCTCCTCATAGCGTCCAT
GGTATCTACTGTAGTCCTGCAGATGGAAATCCTATCCTACTAACAGCTGGCTCAGATATGAAAATAAGGT
TTTGGGACTTGGCTTACCCAGAAAGGTCCTATGTTGTTGCAGGAAGTACTAGTTCCCCATCTGTGTCCTA
CTACAGGAAAATAATTGAAGGCACTGAAGTTGTCCAGGAAATTCAGAATAAGCAGAAAGTAGGACCAAGT
GATGACACCCCTCGAAGGGGCCCAGAGTCCCTGCCCGTGGGACATCATGACATCATCACTGATGTCGCCA
CATTCCAGACCACACAGGGCTTCATCGTAACTGCTTCTAGAGATGGGATTGTGAAGGTGTGGAAATGATT
GCCAACTTTCTTGTACAAAGTTGGCATTATAAGAAAGCATTGCTTATCAATTTGTTGCAACGAACAGGTC
ACTATCAGTCAAAATAAAATCATTATTTGCCATCCAGCTGATATCCCCTATAGTGAGTCGTATTACATGG
TCATAGCTGTTTCCTGGCAGCTCTGGCCCGTGTCTCAAAATCTCTGATGTTACATTGCACAAGATAAAAA
TATATCATCATGCCTCCTCTAGACCAGCCAGGACAGAAATGCCTCGACTTCGCTGCTACCCAAGGTTGCC
GGGTGACGCACACCGTGGAAACGGATGAAGGCACGAACCCAGTGGACATAAGCCTGTTCGGTTCGTAAGC
TGTAATGCAAGTAGCGTATGCGCTCACGCAACTGGTCCAGAACCTTGACCGAACGCAGCGGTGGTAACGG
CGCAGTGGCGGTTTTCATGGCTTGTTATGACTGTTTTTTTGGGGTACAGTCTATGCCTCGGGCATCCAAG
CAGCAAGCGCGTTACGCCGTGGGTCGATGTTTGATGTTATGGAGCAGCAACGATGTTACGCAGCAGGGCA
GTCGCCCTAAAACAAAGTTAAACATTATGAGGGAAGCGGTGATCGCCGAAGTATCGACTCAACTATCAGA
GGTAGTTGGCGTCATCGAGCGCCATCTCGAACCGACGTTGCTGGCCGTACATTTGTACGGCTCCGCAGTG
GATGGCGGCCTGAAGCCACACAGTGATATTGATTTGCTGGTTACGGTGACCGTAAGGCTTGATGAAACAA
CGCGGCGAGCTTTGATCAACGACCTTTTGGAAACTTCGGCTTCCCCTGGAGAGAGCGAGATTCTCCGCGC
TGTAGAAGTCACCATTGTTGTGCACGACGACATCATTCCGTGGCGTTATCCAGCTAAGCGCGAACTGCAA
TTTGGAGAATGGCAGCGCAATGACATTCTTGCAGGTATCTTCGAGCCAGCCACGATCGACATTGATCTGG
CTATCTTGCTGACAAAAGCAAGAGAACATAGCGTTGCCTTGGTAGGTCCAGCGGCGGAGGAACTCTTTGA
TCCGGTTCCTGAACAGGATCTATTTGAGGCGCTAAATGAAACCTTAACGCTATGGAACTCGCCGCCCGAC
TGGGCTGGCGATGAGCGAAATGTAGTGCTTACGTTGTCCCGCATTTGGTACAGCGCAGTAACCGGCAAAA
TCGCGCCGAAGGATGTCGCTGCCGACTGGGCAATGGAGCGCCTGCCGGCCCAGTATCAGCCCGTCATACT
TGAAGCTAGACAGGCTTATCTTGGACAAGAAGAAGATCGCTTGGCCTCGCGCGCAGATCAGTTGGAAGAA
TTTGTCCACTACGTGAAAGGCGAGATCACCAAGGTAGTCGGCAAATAACCCTCGAGCCACCCATGACCAA
AATCCCTTAACGTGAGTTACGCGTCGTTCCACTGAGCGTCAGACCCCGTAGAAAAGATCAAAGGATCTTC
TTGAGATCCTTTTTTTCTGCGCGTAATCTGCTGCTTGCAAACAAAAAAACCACCGCTACCAGCGGTGGTT
TGTTTGCCGGATCAAGAGCTACCAACTCTTTTTCCGAAGGTAACTGGCTTCAGCAGAGCGCAGATACCAA
ATACTGTTCTTCTAGTGTAGCCGTAGTTAGGCCACCACTTCAAGAACTCTGTAGCACCGCCTACATACCT
CGCTCTGCTAATCCTGTTACCAGTGGCTGCTGCCAGTGGCGATAAGTCGTGTCTTACCGGGTTGGACTCA
AGACGATAGTTACCGGATAAGGCGCAGCGGTCGGGCTGAACGGGGGGTTCGTGCACACAGCCCAGCTTGG
AGCGAACGACCTACACCGAACTGAGATACCTACAGCGTGAGCTATGAGAAAGCGCCACGCTTCCCGAAGG
GAGAAAGGCGGACAGGTATCCGGTAAGCGGCAGGGTCGGAACAGGAGAGCGCACGAGGGAGCTTCCAGGG
GGAAACGCCTGGTATCTTTATAGTCCTGTCGGGTTTCGCCACCTCTGACTTGAGCGTCGATTTTTGTGAT
GCTCGTCAGGGGGGCGGAGCCTATGGAAAAACGCCAGCAACGCGGCCTTTTTACGGTTCCTGGCCTTTTG
CTGGCCTTTTGCTCACATGTTCTTTCCTGCGTTATCCCCTGATTCTGTGGATAACCGTATTACCGCCTTT
GAGTGAGCTGATACCGCTCGCCGCAGCCGAACGACCGAGCGCAGCGAGTCAGTGAGCGAGGAAGCGGAAG
AGCGCCCAATACGCAAACCGCCTCTCCCCGCGCGTTGGCCGATTCATTAATGCAGCTGGCACGACAGGTT
TCCCGACTGGAAAGCGGGCAGTGAGCGCAACGCAATTAATACGCGTACCGCTAGCCAGGAAGAGTTTGTA
GAAACGCAAAAAGGCCATCCGTCAGGATGGCCTTCTGCTTAGTTTGATGCCTGGCAGTTTATGGCGGGCG
TCCTGCCCGCCACCCTCCGGGCCGTTGCTTCACAACGTTCAAATCCGCTCCCGGCGGATTTGTCCTACTC
AGGAGAGCGTTCACCGACAAACAACAGATAAAACGAAAGGCCCAGTCTTCCGACTGAGCCTTTCGTTTTA
TTTGATGCCT
Features (pLannotate 1.2.2; 12 found; start..end, strand, type, name):
     38..74      -  CDS            lacZα (fragment): LacZα fragment of β-galactosidase; lacZ fragment
     91..186     +  protein_bind   attL3: mutant version of attL; recombination site for the Gateway® LR reaction LR Clonase™
    192..4265    +  CDS            PIK3R4: PI3R4_HUMAN - Also known as VPS15 From Homo sapiens (Human).
   4273..4368    -  protein_bind   attL3: mutant version of attL; recombination site for the Gateway® LR reaction LR Clonase™
   4387..4405    -  promoter       T7 promoter: promoter for bacteriophage T7 RNA polymerase
   4595..4618    +  promoter       Pc promoter (fragment): intI1 (promoter lies within the coding sequence); class 1 integron promoter
   4794..4850    +  CDS            GmR (fragment): gentamycin acetyltransferase; aacC1; confers resistance to gentamycin
   4857..5648    +  CDS            SmR: aminoglycoside adenylyltransferase (Murphy, 1985); aadA; confers resistance to spectinomycin and streptomycin
   5741..6329    +  rep_origin     ori: high-copy-number ColE1/pMB1/pBR322/pUC origin of replication
   6512..6604    +  CDS            lacI (fragment): lac repressor; lacI; The lac repressor binds to the lac operator to inhibit transcription in E. coli. This inhibition can be relieved by adding lactose or isopropyl-β-D-thiogalactopyranoside (IPTG).
   6659..6686    -  terminator     rrnB T2 terminator: transcription terminator T2 from the E. coli rrnB gene
   6818..6861    +  terminator     rrnB T1 terminator: Escherichia coli rrnB; transcription terminator T1 from the E. coli rrnB gene
