[The description below was written by a language model from this plasmid's Addgene catalogue record and pLannotate feature annotations shown in this document.]
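Description:
pDONR223_PIK3R4_p.E1209K is a Gateway entry clone built on the Invitrogen pDONR223 backbone and carrying a mutant open reading frame of human PIK3R4 (also known as VPS15 or p150), the regulatory subunit associated with the class III PI3-kinase complex. It is a bacterial propagation plasmid only. A high-copy ColE1/pUC-type origin drives replication in E. coli, and an aadA (SmR) gene confers spectinomycin/streptomycin resistance, apparently expressed from a class 1 integron Pc promoter fragment annotated upstream. The sequenced record is 6,870 nt. Short lacZα, lacI and gentamicin-resistance fragments and the rrnB T1/T2 terminators are backbone remnants rather than functional payload.

The PIK3R4 coding sequence of about 4.1 kb sits between two attL recombination sites. The annotation tool labels both as attL3, which is probably a best-match call rather than a precise identification of the site variants. These sites allow LR Clonase-mediated transfer of the ORF into any compatible Gateway destination vector. The record lists no promoter for the insert, so expression depends entirely on the destination vector. A T7 promoter is annotated just outside the downstream att site, on the opposite strand and pointing back toward the insert. The clone is in the "closed" configuration, with a stop codon immediately after the ORF, so it yields native C-termini and cannot be used for C-terminal fusions. Although the name cites only E1209K, the catalogue lists two substitutions, T231R and E1209K. The plasmid belongs to the Target Accelerator Plasmid Collection, a resource for systematic functional testing of rare cancer-associated variants for oncogenic activity.
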