Addgene plasmid #81539: pDONR223_PIK3R4_p.E1209K
Purpose: Gateway Donor vector containing PIK3R4 ,part of the Target Accelerator Plasmid Collection.
Depositing lab: Jesse Boehm & William Hahn & David Root. Depositing organization: Broad Institute. Publication: Systematic Functional Interrogation of Rare Cancer Variants Identifies Oncogenic Alleles. Kim E, Ilic N, Shrestha Y, Zou L, Kamburov A, Zhu C, Yang X, Lubonja R, Tran N, Nguyen C, Lawrence MS, Piccioni F, Bagul M, Doench JG, Chouinard CR, Wu X, Hogstrom L, Natoli T, Tamayo P, Horn H, Corsello SM, Lage K, Root DE, Subramanian A, Golub TR, Getz G, Boehm JS, Hahn WC. Cancer Discov. 2016 Jul;6(7):714-26. doi: 10.1158/2159-8290.CD-16-0160. Epub 2016 May 4. PubMed 27147599.
Backbone
  Vector backbone: pDONR223
  Backbone manufacturer: Invitrogen
  Backbone size w/o insert (bp): 2790
  Vector type: Gateway Entry vector
Growth in bacteria
  Bacterial resistance: Spectinomycin, 50 μg/mL
  Growth temperature: 37°C
  Growth strain: DH5alpha
  Copy number: High Copy
Gene/Insert
  Gene/Insert name: PIK3R4
  Species: H. sapiens (human)
  Mutation: T231R; E1209K
  GenBank ID: NM_014602.2
  Entrez Gene: PIK3R4 (a.k.a. VPS15, p150)
  Promoter: None
  Cloning method: Gateway Cloning
  Sequencing primers: 5′ M13pUC-fwd; 3′ M13-Rev
Terms and licenses: Academic/Nonprofit Terms; Industry Terms: Not Available to Industry
Depositor comments: Closed state: stop codon immediately follows insert
How to cite: pDONR223_PIK3R4_p.E1209K was a gift from Jesse Boehm & William Hahn & David Root (Addgene plasmid # 81539 ; http://n2t.net/addgene:81539 ; RRID:Addgene_81539)
