>Addgene plasmid #81539 | pDONR223_PIK3R4_p.E1209K | depositor partial sequence | sequence record 154858 | Insert sequence
ATGGGAAATCAGCTTGCTGGCATTGCTCCCTCCCAGATCCTTTCTGTAGAGAGTTATTTTTCAGATATTC
ATGACTTTGAATATGATAAAAGCCTGGGGAGTACTCGGTTTTTTAAAGTTGCTCGAGCCAAGCACCGAGA
AGGCCTGGTCGTTGTGAAGGTTTTTGCAATTCAGGATCCCACATTGCCTTTAACCAGCTATAAACAAGAG
CTGGAGGAACTGAAAATCAGGCTTAATTCTGCACAGAATTGTCTACCTTTCCAGAAAGCATCAGAAAAAG
CATCTGAGAAAGCAGCTATGCTCTTTAGGCAGTATGTGCGAGACAATCTCTATGATCGCATCAGTACCCG
TCCATTCTTGAATAACATTGAGAAGCGCTGGATTGCTTTCCAGATCCTGACAGCTGTGGACCAAGCACAC
AAATCTGGAGTTCGTCATGGGGACATCAAGACTGAGAATGTGATGGTCACCAGTTGGAATTGGGTTCTTC
TAACTGATTTTGCCAGTTTTAAGCCCACTTATCTTCCAGAAGACAACCCGGCAGATTTCAATTATTTCTT
TGACACATCACGGAGGAGAACTTGCTATATTGCTCCTGAACGTTTTGTTGATGGTGGGATGTTTGCCACT
GAGTTAGAATATATGAGAGATCCTTCAACTCCGCTTGTAGACTTAAATAGCAATCAGAGAAGAAGAGGAG
AGTTGAAGAGAGCAATGGACATCTTTTCAGCAGGTTGTGTGATAGCTGAGCTTTTTACAGAAGGTGTACC
ATTATTTGATCTCTCTCAACTTTTGGCTTATAGAAATGGACATTTTTTCCCTGAACAAGTGCTAAATAAA
ATTGAAGATCACAGTATCAGAGAATTGGTAACTCAGATGATTCACCGTGAGCCAGATAAACGTTTAGAGG
CAGAAGATTACTTAAAACAGCAGCGTGGCAATGCCTTTCCTGAAATATTTTACACTTTTCTTCAGCCCTA
CATGGCCCAGTTTGCCAAGGAAACGTTTCTTTCTGCAGATGAGCGTATTCTGGTTATACGGAAGGATTTG
GGCAACATTATTCACAATCTCTGTGGACATGATCTGCCAGAAAAAGCCGAAGGAGAGCCTAAGGAAAATG
GGCTGGTTATCTTGGTATCTGTTATAACATCCTGCCTACAGACCCTTAAATACTGTGATTCCAAACTAGC
TGCTTTGGAACTGATTCTTCATTTGGCTCCAAGATTAAGTGTTGAAATCCTTTTGGATCGTATTACTCCA
TATCTTTTGCATTTCAGCAATGACTCTGTTCCTAGGGTGAGGGCTGAAGCCTTGAGGACGTTGACCAAAG
TTCTTGCTCTCGTCAAAGAGGTTCCTCGTAATGATATCAATATTTATCCGGAATACATTCTGCCAGGCAT
AGCCCACTTAGCCCAAGATGATGCTACTATCGTTAGACTAGCCTATGCTGAAAACATAGCTCTGCTGGCA
GAAACAGCTCTGAGATTCCTGGAATTAGTACAGTTAAAAAATCTTAATATGGAAAATGACCCCAATAATG
AAGAAATAGATGAGGTTACACATCCAAATGGAAATTATGACACAGAGCTCCAAGCCTTACATGAAATGGT
CCAGCAGAAAGTTGTTACTTTGCTAAGTGACCCTGAAAATATTGTAAAACAAACCTTGATGGAAAATGGA
ATAACACGGCTGTGTGTATTCTTTGGACGTCAGAAAGCCAACGATGTTTTGTTGTCCCACATGATTACTT
TCCTAAATGATAAGAATGATTGGCATCTACGTGGAGCATTTTTTGATAGTATAGTTGGTGTTGCTGCCTA
TGTTGGCTGGCAAAGCTCCTCAATTCTCAAGCCTCTGCTGCAACAAGGTCTTAGTGATGCTGAGGAATTT
GTCATTGTGAAAGCTCTTTATGCCCTTACTTGTATGTGCCAGTTAGGACTGCTACAAAAACCCCATGTTT
ACGAATTTGCCAGTGATATTGCCCCCTTCCTGTGTCATCCCAATTTATGGATACGTTATGGTGCCGTGGG
ATTTATCACAGTGGTAGCTCGTCAAATAAGTACAGCTGATGTCTACTGTAAACTGATGCCTTATCTTGAC
CCATATATTACCCAACCAATAATACAGATTGAAAGAAAACTTGTTCTGCTCAGTGTTTTAAAGGAACCAG
TAAGTCGTTCTATATTTGATTATGCTTTGAGGTCTAAAGATATTACTAGCTTGTTCAGACATCTTCACAT
GCGTCAGAAGAAACGAAATGGTTCTCTTCCCGACTGCCCTCCGCCAGAGGATCCTGCCATAGCACAGCTT
CTGAAGAAGTTGCTCTCACAGGGAATGACAGAGGAAGAGGAAGACAAACTTCTGGCACTGAAAGACTTCA
TGATGAAATCTAATAAAGCAAAGGCCAATATAGTGGACCAGAGCCATCTTCATGATAGTAGTCAGAAAGG
TGTAATTGACTTGGCAGCTTTAGGCATAACTGGGAGACAAGTTGATCTTGTTAAAACCAAACAAGAACCA
GATGACAAACGGGCCAGAAAACATGTAAAACAAGACTCAAATGTAAATGAAGAATGGAAAAGCATGTTTG
GGTCACTGGACCCACCAAACATGCCACAGGCCCTACCTAAAGGGAGTGATCAGGAGGTGATTCAGACTGG
GAAACCTCCTCGTTCCGAGTCCTCTGCTGGCATTTGTGTCCCTTTGTCAACTTCTTCACAGGTTCCAGAA
GTGACAACTGTCCAAAATAAAAAACCAGTAATACCGGTTTTAAGTAGTACAATCTTACCATCCACCTATC
AGATTCGAATTACAACTTGTAAAACTGAACTTCAGCAACTCATCCAGCAAAAGCGGGAGCAGTGCAATGC
TGAGAGAATAGCTAAGCAGATGATGGAAAATGCTGAATGGGAGAGTAAACCACCACCACCTGGATGGCGT
CCTAAAGGGCTGTTAGTTGCCCATCTTCATGAGCATAAATCTGCTGTGAATCGAATTAGAGTCTCTGATG
AACACTCACTTTTTGCAACATGTTCAAATGATGGCACAGTGAAAATCTGGAACAGTCAAAAGATGGAGGG
GAAGACCACCACTACCAGATCTATTCTTACATACAGCCGAATTGGAGGACGAGTCAAGACGCTCACATTC
TGCCAAGGCTCCCACTATTTAGCCATAGCATCTGATAATGGTGCTGTCCAGCTTCTTGGAATTGAGGCTT
CTAAGCTGCCCAAGTCTCCTAAAATCCATCCTCTACAAAGCAGAATTCTAGATCAGAAGGAGGACGGTTG
TGTTGTGGATATGCATCACTTCAACTCTGGAGCACAGTCTGTTCTTGCCTATGCCACTGTGAATGGCTCT
CTGGTTGGCTGGGACCTTAGGTCTTCAAGCAATGCGTGGACTTTAAAGCATGATTTAAAGTCGGGCCTCA
TCACTTCCTTTGCTGTGGACATCCACCAATGCTGGCTCTGCATTGGTACAAGCAGTGGTACCATGGCTTG
TTGGGACATGAGGTTCCAGTTGCCAATTTCAAGTCACTGTCATCCTTCCAGGGCTCGAATCAGACGCCTC
TCAATGCACCCTCTGTATCAGTCCTGGGTGATTGCAGCTGTTCAGGGCAACAACAAAGTGTCCATGTGGG
ACATGGAGACTGGTGACAGAAGATTTACTCTCTGGGCCAGCAGTGCACCACCACTTTCTGAATTACAGCC
TTCTCCTCATAGCGTCCATGGTATCTACTGTAGTCCTGCAGATGGAAATCCTATCCTACTAACAGCTGGC
TCAGATATGAAAATAAGGTTTTGGGACTTGGCTTACCCAGAAAGGTCCTATGTTGTTGCAGGAAGTACTA
GTTCCCCATCTGTGTCCTACTACAGGAAAATAATTGAAGGCACTGAAGTTGTCCAGGAAATTCAGAATAA
GCAGAAAGTAGGACCAAGTGATGACACCCCTCGAAGGGGCCCAGAGTCCCTGCCCGTGGGACATCATGAC
ATCATCACTGATGTCGCCACATTCCAGACCACACAGGGCTTCATCGTAACTGCTTCTAGAGATGGGATTG
TGAAGGTGTGGAAA
